>Addgene plasmid #77346 | BRD4 gRNA (BRDN0001146786) | addgene full sequence | sequence record 187584 | Addgene Assembled Sequence
CCCGGGTGCAAAGATGGATAAAGTTTTAAACAGAGAGGAATCTTTGCAGCTAATGGACCTTCTAGGTCTT
GAAAGGAGTGGGAATTGGCTCCGGTGCCCGTCAGTGGGCAGAGCGCACATCGCCCACAGTCCCCGAGAAG
TTGGGGGGAGGGGTCGGCAATTGATCCGGTGCCTAGAGAAGGTGGCGCGGGGTAAACTGGGAAAGTGATG
TCGTGTACTGGCTCCGCCTTTTTCCCGAGGGTGGGGGAGAACCGTATATAAGTGCAGTAGTCGCCGTGAA
CGTTCTTTTTCGCAACGGGTTTGCCGCCAGAACACAGGTAAGTGCCGTGTGTGGTTCCCGCGGGCCTGGC
CTCTTTACGGGTTATGGCCCTTGCGTGCCTTGAATTACTTCCACCTGGCTGCAGTACGTGATTCTTGATC
CCGAGCTTCGGGTTGGAAGTGGGTGGGAGAGTTCGAGGCCTTGCGCTTAAGGAGCCCCTTCGCCTCGTGC
TTGAGTTGAGGCCTGGCCTGGGCGCTGGGGCCGCCGCGTGCGAATCTGGTGGCACCTTCGCGCCTGTCTC
GCTGCTTTCGATAAGTCTCTAGCCATTTAAAATTTTTGATGACCTGCTGCGACGCTTTTTTTCTGGCAAG
ATAGTCTTGTAAATGCGGGCCAAGATCTGCACACTGGTATTTCGGTTTTTGGGGCCGCGGGCGGCGACGG
GGCCCGTGCGTCCCAGCGCACATGTTCGGCGAGGCGGGGCCTGCGAGCGCGGCCACCGAGAATCGGACGG
GGGTAGTCTCAAGCTGGCCGGCCTGCTCTGGTGCCTGGCCTCGCGCCGCCGTGTATCGCCCCGCCCTGGG
CGGCAAGGCTGGCCCGGTCGGCACCAGTTGCGTGAGCGGAAAGATGGCCGCTTCCCGGCCCTGCTGCAGG
GAGCTCAAAATGGAGGACGCGGCGCTCGGGAGAGCGGGCGGGTGAGTCACCCACACAAAGGAAAAGGGCC
TTTCCGTCCTCAGCCGTCGCTTCATGTGACTCCACGGAGTACCGGGCGCCGTCCAGGCACCTCGATTAGT
TCTCGAGCTTTTGGAGTACGTCGTCTTTAGGTTGGGGGGAGGGGTTTTATGCGATGGAGTTTCCCCACAC
TGAGTGGGTGGAGACTGAAGTTAGGCCAGCTTGGCACTTGATGTAATTCTCCTTGGAATTTGCCCTTTTT
GAGTTTGGATCTTGGTTCATTCTCAAGCCTCAGACAGTGGTTCAAAGTTTTTTTCTTCCATTTCAGGTGT
CGTGACGTACGGCCACCATGACCGAGTACAAGCCCACGGTGCGCCTCGCCACCCGCGACGACGTCCCCAG
GGCCGTACGCACCCTCGCCGCCGCGTTCGCCGACTACCCCGCCACGCGCCACACCGTCGATCCGGACCGC
CACATCGAGCGGGTCACCGAGCTGCAAGAACTCTTCCTCACGCGCGTCGGGCTCGACATCGGCAAGGTGT
GGGTCGCGGACGACGGCGCCGCCGTGGCGGTCTGGACCACGCCGGAGAGCGTCGAAGCGGGGGCGGTGTT
CGCCGAGATCGGCCCGCGCATGGCCGAGTTGAGCGGTTCCCGGCTGGCCGCGCAGCAACAGATGGAAGGC
CTCCTGGCGCCGCACCGGCCCAAGGAGCCCGCGTGGTTCCTGGCCACCGTCGGAGTCTCGCCCGACCACC
AGGGCAAGGGTCTGGGCAGCGCCGTCGTGCTCCCCGGAGTGGAGGCGGCCGAGCGCGCCGGGGTGCCCGC
CTTCCTGGAGACCTCCGCGCCCCGCAACCTCCCCTTCTACGAGCGGCTCGGCTTCACCGTCACCGCCGAC
GTCGAGGTGCCCGAAGGACCGCGCACCTGGTGCATGACCCGCAAGCCCGGTGCCTGAACGCGTTAAGTCG
ACAATCAACCTCTGGATTACAAAATTTGTGAAAGATTGACTGGTATTCTTAACTATGTTGCTCCTTTTAC
GCTATGTGGATACGCTGCTTTAATGCCTTTGTATCATGCTATTGCTTCCCGTATGGCTTTCATTTTCTCC
TCCTTGTATAAATCCTGGTTGCTGTCTCTTTATGAGGAGTTGTGGCCCGTTGTCAGGCAACGTGGCGTGG
TGTGCACTGTGTTTGCTGACGCAACCCCCACTGGTTGGGGCATTGCCACCACCTGTCAGCTCCTTTCCGG
GACTTTCGCTTTCCCCCTCCCTATTGCCACGGCGGAACTCATCGCCGCCTGCCTTGCCCGCTGCTGGACA
GGGGCTCGGCTGTTGGGCACTGACAATTCCGTGGTGTTGTCGGGGAAATCATCGTCCTTTCCTTGGCTGC
TCGCCTGTGTTGCCACCTGGATTCTGCGCGGGACGTCCTTCTGCTACGTCCCTTCGGCCCTCAATCCAGC
GGACCTTCCTTCCCGCGGCCTGCTGCCGGCTCTGCGGCCTCTTCCGCGTCTTCGCCTTCGCCCTCAGACG
AGTCGGATCTCCCTTTGGGCCGCCTCCCCGCGTCGACTTTAAGACCAATGACTTACAAGGCAGCTGTAGA
TCTTAGCCACTTTTTAAAAGAAAAGGGGGGACTGGAAGGGCTAATTCACTCCCAACGAAGACAAGATCTG
CTTTTTGCTTGTACTGGGTCTCTCTGGTTAGACCAGATCTGAGCCTGGGAGCTCTCTGGCTAACTAGGGA
ACCCACTGCTTAAGCCTCAATAAAGCTTGCCTTGAGTGCTTCAAGTAGTGTGTGCCCGTCTGTTGTGTGA
CTCTGGTAACTAGAGATCCCTCAGACCCTTTTAGTCAGTGTGGAAAATCTCTAGCAGTACGTATAGTAGT
TCATGTCATCTTATTATTCAGTATTTATAACTTGCAAAGAAATGAATATCAGAGAGTGAGAGGAACTTGT
TTATTGCAGCTTATAATGGTTACAAATAAAGCAATAGCATCACAAATTTCACAAATAAAGCATTTTTTTC
ACTGCATTCTAGTTGTGGTTTGTCCAAACTCATCAATGTATCTTATCATGTCTGGCTCTAGCTATCCCGC
CCCTAACTCCGCCCATCCCGCCCCTAACTCCGCCCAGTTCCGCCCATTCTCCGCCCCATGGCTGACTAAT
TTTTTTTATTTATGCAGAGGCCGAGGCCGCCTCGGCCTCTGAGCTATTCCAGAAGTAGTGAGGAGGCTTT
TTTGGAGGCCTAGGGACGTACCCAATTCGCCCTATAGTGAGTCGTATTACGCGCGCTCACTGGCCGTCGT
TTTACAACGTCGTGACTGGGAAAACCCTGGCGTTACCCAACTTAATCGCCTTGCAGCACATCCCCCTTTC
GCCAGCTGGCGTAATAGCGAAGAGGCCCGCACCGATCGCCCTTCCCAACAGTTGCGCAGCCTGAATGGCG
AATGGG
[124 nt withheld, positions 3367-3490]
C
[91 nt withheld, positions 3492-3582]
A
[49 nt withheld, positions 3584-3632]
CCTTTGACGTTGGAGTCCACGTTCTTT
[37 nt withheld, positions 3660-3696]
ACCCTATCTCGGTCTATTCTTTTGATTTATAAGGGATTTTGCCGATTTCGGCCTATTGGTTAAAAAATGA
GCTGATTTAACAAAAATTTAACGCGAATTTTAACAAAATATTAACGCTTACAATTTAGGTGGCACTTTTC
GGGGAAATGTGCGCGGAACCCCTATTTGTTTATTTTTCTAAATACATTCAAATATGTATCCGCTCATGAG
ACAATAACCCTGATAAATGCTTCAATAATATTGAAAAAGGAAGAGTATGAGTATTCAACATTTCCGTGTC
GCCCTTATTCCCTTTTTTGCGGCATTTTGCCTTCCTGTTTTTGCTCACCCAGAAACGCTGGTGAAAGTAA
AAGATGCTGAAGATCAGTTGGGTGCACGAGTGGGTTACATCGAACTGGATCTCAACAGCGGTAAGATCCT
TGAGAGTTTTCGCCCCGAAGAACGTTTTCCAATGATGAGCACTTTTAAAGTTCTGCTATGTGGCGCGGTA
TTATCCCGTATTGACGCCGGGCAAGAGCAACTCGGTCGCCGCATACACTATTCTCAGAATGACTTGGTTG
AGTACTCACCAGTCACAGAAAAGCATCTTACGGATGGCATGACAGTAAGAGAATTATGCAGTGCTGCCAT
AACCATGAGTGATAACACTGCGGCCAACTTACTTCTGACAACGATCGGAGGACCGAAGGAGCTAACCGCT
TTTTTGCACAACATGGGGGATCATGTAACTCGCCTTGATCGTTGGGAACCGGAGCTGAATGAAGCCATAC
CAAACGACGAGCGTGACACCACGATGCCTGTAGCAATGGCAACAACGTTGCGCAAACTATTAACTGGCGA
ACTACTTACTCTAGCTTCCCGGCAACAATTAATAGACTGGATGGAGGCGGATAAAGTTGCAGGACCACTT
CTGCGCTCGGCCCTTCCGGCTGGCTGGTTTATTGCTGATAAATCTGGAGCCGGTGAGCGTGGGTCTCGCG
GTATCATTGCAGCACTGGGGCCAGATGGTAAGCCCTCCCGTATCGTAGTTATCTACACGACGGGGAGTCA
GGCAACTATGGATGAACGAAATAGACAGATCGCTGAGATAGGTGCCTCACTGATTAAGCATTGGTAACTG
TCAGACCAAGTTTACTCATATATACTTTAGATTGATTTAAAACTTCATTTTTAATTTAAAAGGATCTAGG
TGAAGATCCTTTTTGATAATCTCATGACCAAAATCCCTTAACGTGAGTTTTCGTTCCACTGAGCGTCAGA
CCCCGTAGAAAAGATCAAAGGATCTTCTTGAGATCCTTTTTTTCTGCGCGTAATCTGCTGCTTGCAAACA
AAAAAACCACCGCTACCAGCGGTGGTTTGTTTGCCGGATCAAGAGCTACCAACTCTTTTTCCGAAGGTAA
CTGGCTTCAGCAGAGCGCAGATACCAAATACTGTTCTTCTAGTGTAGCCGTAGTTAGGCCACCACTTCAA
GAACTCTGTAGCACCGCCTACATACCTCGCTCTGCTAATCCTGTTACCAGTGGCTGCTGCCAGTGGCGAT
AAGTCGTGTCTTACCGGGTTGGACTCAAGACGATAGTTACCGGATAAGGCGCAGCGGTCGGGCTGAACGG
GGGGTTCGTGCACACAGCCCAGCTTGGAGCGAACGACCTACACCGAACTGAGATACCTACAGCGTGAGCT
ATGAGAAAGCGCCACGCTTCCCGAAGGGAGAAAGGCGGACAGGTATCCGGTAAGCGGCAGGGTCGGAACA
GGAGAGCGCACGAGGGAGCTTCCAGGGGGAAACGCCTGGTATCTTTATAGTCCTGTCGGGTTTCGCCACC
TCTGACTTGAGCGTCGATTTTTGTGATGCTCGTCAGGGGGGCGGAGCCTATGGAAAAACGCCAGCAACGC
GGCCTTTTTACGGTTCCTGGCCTTTTGCTGGCCTTTTGCTCACATGTTCTTTCCTGCGTTATCCCCTGAT
TCTGTGGATAACCGTATTACCGCCTTTGAGTGAGCTGATACCGCTCGCCGCAGCCGAACGACCGAGCGCA
GCGAGTCAGTGAGCGAGGAAGCGGAAGAGCGCCCAATACGCAAACCGCCTCTCCCCGCGCGTTGGCCGAT
TCATTAATGCAGCTGGCACGACAGGTTTCCCGACTGGAAAGCGGGCAGTGAGCGCAACGCAATTAATGTG
AGTTAGCTCACTCATTAGGCACCCCAGGCTTTACACTTTATGCTTCCGGCTCGTATGTTGTGTGGAATTG
TGAGCGGATAACAATTTCACACAGGAAACAGCTATGACCATGATTACGCCAAGCGCGCAATTAACCCTCA
CTAAAGGGAACAAAAGCTGGAGCTGCAAGCTTAATGTAGTCTTATGCAATACTCTTGTAGTCTTGCAACA
TGGTAACGATGAGTTAGCAACATGCCTTACAAGGAGAGAAAAAGCACCGTGCATGCCGATTGGTGGAAGT
AAGGTGGTACGATCGTGCCTTATTAGGAAGGCAACAGACGGGTCTGACATGGATTGGACGAACCACTGAA
TTGCCGCATTGCAGAGATATTGTATTTAAGTGCCTAGCTCGATACATAAACGGGTCTCTCTGGTTAGACC
AGATCTGAGCCTGGGAGCTCTCTGGCTAACTAGGGAACCCACTGCTTAAGCCTCAATAAAGCTTGCCTTG
AGTGCTTCAAGTAGTGTGTGCCCGTCTGTTGTGTGACTCTGGTAACTAGAGATCCCTCAGACCCTTTTAG
TCAGTGTGGAAAATCTCTAGCAGTGGCGCCCGAACAGGGACTTGAAAGCGAAAGGGAAACCAGAGGAGCT
CTCTCGACGCAGGACTCGGCTTGCTGAAGCGCGCACGGCAAGAGGCGAGGGGCGGCGACTGGTGAGTACG
CCAAAAATTTTGACTAGCGGAGGCTAGAAGGAGAGAGATGGGTGCGAGAGCGTCAGTATTAAGCGGGGGA
GAATTAGATCGCGATGGGAAAAAATTCGGTTAAGGCCAGGGGGAAAGAAAAAATATAAATTAAAACATAT
AGTATGGGCAAGCAGGGAGCTAGAACGATTCGCAGTTAATCCTGGCCTGTTAGAAACATCAGAAGGCTGT
AGACAAATACTGGGACAGCTACAACCATCCCTTCAGACAGGATCAGAAGAACTTAGATCATTATATAATA
CAGTAGCAACCCTCTATTGTGTGCATCAAAGGATAGAGATAAAAGACACCAAGGAAGCTTTAGACAAGAT
AGAGGAAGAGCAAAACAAAAGTAAGACCACCGCACAGCAAGCGGCCGCTGATCTTCAGACCTGGAGGAGG
AGATATGAGGGACAATTGGAGAAGTGAATTATATAAATATAAAGTAGTAAAAATTGAACCATTAGGAGTA
GCACCCACCAAGGCAAAGAGAAGAGTGGTGCAGAGAGAAAAAAGAGCAGTGGGAATAGGAGCTTTGTTCC
TTGGGTTCTTGGGAGCAGCAGGAAGCACTATGGGCGCAGCGTCAATGACGCTGACGGTACAGGCCAGACA
ATTATTGTCTGGTATAGTGCAGCAGCAGAACAATTTGCTGAGGGCTATTGAGGCGCAACAGCATCTGTTG
CAACTCACAGTCTGGGGCATCAAGCAGCTCCAGGCAAGAATCCTGGCTGTGGAAAGATACCTAAAGGATC
AACAGCTCCTGGGGATTTGGGGTTGCTCTGGAAAACTCATTTGCACCACTGCTGTGCCTTGGAATGCTAG
TTGGAGTAATAAATCTCTGGAACAGATTTGGAATCACACGACCTGGATGGAGTGGGACAGAGAAATTAAC
AATTACACAAGCTTAATACACTCCTTAATTGAAGAATCGCAAAACCAGCAAGAAAAGAATGAACAAGAAT
TATTGGAATTAGATAAATGGGCAAGTTTGTGGAATTGGTTTAACATAACAAATTGGCTGTGGTATATAAA
ATTATTCATAATGATAGTAGGAGGCTTGGTAGGTTTAAGAATAGTTTTTGCTGTACTTTCTATAGTGAAT
AGAGTTAGGCAGGGATATTCACCATTATCGTTTCAGACCCACCTCCCAACCCCGAGGGGACCCAGAGAGG
GCCTATTTCCCATGATTCCTTCATATTTGCATATACGATACAAGGCTGTTAGAGAGATAATTAGAATTAA
TTTGACTGTAAACACAAAGATATTAGTACAAAATACGTGACGTAGAAAGTAATAATTTCTTGGGTAGTTT
GCAGTTTTAAAATTATGTTTTAAAATGGACTATCATATGCTTACCGTAACTTGAAAGTATTTCGATTTCT
TGGCTTTATATATCTTGTGGAAAGGACGAAACACCGCACCAAACTCCTGAGCATCAGTTTTAGAGCTAGA
AATAGCAAGTTAAAATAAGGCTAGTCCGTTATCAACTTGAAAAAGTGGCACCGAGTCGGTGCTTTTTTAA
GCTTGGCGTAACTAGATCTTGAGACAAATGGCAGTATTCATCCACAATTTTAAAAGAAAAGGGGGGATTG
GGGGGTACAGTGCAGGGGAAAGAATAGTAGACATAATAGCAACAGACATACAAACTAAAGAATTACAAAA
ACAAATTACAAAAATTCAAAATTTTCGGGTTTATTACAGGGACAGCAGAGATCCACTTTGGCGCCGGCTC
GAGGGGG
Features (pLannotate 1.2.2; 29 found; start..end, strand, type, name):
     14..80      +  CDS            small t antigen (fragment): SV40 (simian virus 40) small t antigen
    106..317     +  promoter       EF-1α core promoter: core promoter for human elongation factor EF-1α
    318..1256    +  intron         EF-1α intron A: intron upstream of the start codon of human EF-1α
   1278..1877    +  CDS            PuroR (fragment): puromycin N-acetyltransferase; pac from Streptomyces; confers resistance to puromycin
   1893..2481    +  misc_feature   WPRE: woodchuck hepatitis virus posttranscriptional regulatory element
   2532..2551    +  misc_feature   cPPT/CTS (fragment): central polypurine tract and central termination sequence of HIV-1
   2553..2786    +  LTR            3' LTR (ΔU3): self-inactivating 3' long terminal repeat (LTR) from HIV-1
   2864..2985    +  polyA_signal   SV40 poly(A) signal: SV40 polyadenylation signal
   3025..3160    +  rep_origin     SV40 ori: SV40 origin of replication
   3181..3199    -  promoter       T7 promoter: promoter for bacteriophage T7 RNA polymerase
   3207..3362    +  CDS            lacZα (fragment): LacZα fragment of β-galactosidase; lacZ fragment
   3367..3795    +  rep_origin     f1 ori (sequence partly withheld): f1 bacteriophage origin of replication; arrow indicates direction of (+) strand synthesis
   3848..3952    +  promoter       AmpR promoter: bla
   3953..4813    +  CDS            AmpR: β-lactamase; bla; confers resistance to ampicillin, carbenicillin, and related antibiotics
   4984..5572    +  rep_origin     ori: high-copy-number ColE1/pMB1/pBR322/pUC origin of replication
   5755..5847    +  CDS            lacI (fragment): lac repressor; lacI; The lac repressor binds to the lac operator to inhibit transcription in E. coli. This inhibition can be relieved by adding lactose or isopropyl-β-D-thiogalactopyranoside (IPTG).
   5860..5881    +  protein_bind   CAP binding site: CAP binding activates transcription in the presence of cAMP. E. coli catabolite activator protein
   5896..5926    +  promoter       lac promoter: promoter for the E. coli lac operon
   5934..5950    +  protein_bind   lac operator: The lac repressor binds to the lac operator to inhibit transcription in E. coli. This inhibition can be relieved by adding lactose or isopropyl-β-D-thiogalactopyranoside (IPTG). lac repressor encoded by lacI
   5995..6013    +  promoter       T3 promoter: promoter for bacteriophage T3 RNA polymerase
   6041..6267    +  promoter       RSV promoter: Rous sarcoma virus enhancer/promoter
   6268..6448    +  LTR            5' LTR (truncated): truncated 5' long terminal repeat (LTR) from HIV-1
   6495..6620    +  misc_feature   HIV-1 Ψ: packaging signal of human immunodeficiency virus type 1
   6604..6967    +  CDS            HIV-1 gag (fragment): gag protein from human immunodeficiency virus 1; gag
   7113..7346    +  misc_feature   RRE: The Rev response element (RRE) of HIV-1 allows for Rev-dependent mRNA export from the nucleus to the cytoplasm.
   7723..7749    +  CDS            Rev (fragment): human immunodeficiency virus 1 (HIV-1) Rev protein; rev; enhances nuclear export of unspliced and incompletely spliced viral mRNAs
   7753..7993    +  promoter       U6 promoter: RNA polymerase III promoter for human U6 snRNA
   8023..8098    +  misc_RNA       gRNA scaffold: guide RNA scaffold for the Streptococcus pyogenes CRISPR/Cas9 system
   8154..8271    +  misc_feature   cPPT/CTS: central polypurine tract and central termination sequence of HIV-1
