[The description below was written by a language model from this plasmid's Addgene catalogue record and pLannotate feature annotations shown in this document.]
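Description:
BRD4 gRNA (BRDN0001146786) is a third-generation lentiviral CRISPR guide plasmid built on the lentiGuide-Puro backbone, carrying a single guide RNA designed against human BRD4 (two BRD4 reference transcripts are listed as design targets). It is maintained in E. coli as a high-copy plasmid through a ColE1/pUC-type origin with ampicillin resistance (β-lactamase). The annotation also shows an f1 origin, an SV40 origin and poly(A) signal, and residual lac and T7/T3 cloning-vector elements outside the viral region.

The transfer cassette begins with an RSV promoter fused to a truncated HIV-1 5' LTR, which makes genomic RNA production Tat-independent. This is followed by the Ψ packaging signal with a partial gag sequence, the RRE for Rev-dependent nuclear export, and a central polypurine tract that aids nuclear import of the proviral DNA. A human U6 RNA polymerase III promoter drives the BRD4 spacer fused to the Streptococcus pyogenes Cas9 guide scaffold. Downstream, the EF-1α core promoter with its intron A expresses puromycin N-acetyltransferase so that transduced mammalian cells can be selected. A WPRE enhances transcript expression, and the cassette ends in a self-inactivating ΔU3 3' LTR.

The plasmid does not encode Cas9. It is meant to be packaged into lentivirus and used alongside a separate Cas9 vector or in cells that already express Cas9, in order to disrupt BRD4. The record links it to a human kinome gRNA library and to work on optimizing sgRNA design for higher on-target activity and fewer off-target effects.
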