Addgene plasmid #77346: BRD4 gRNA (BRDN0001146786)
Purpose: 3rd generation lentiviral gRNA plasmid targeting human BRD4
Depositing lab: John Doench & David Root. Depositing organization: Broad Institute. Publication: Optimized sgRNA design to maximize activity and minimize off-target effects of CRISPR-Cas9. Doench JG, Fusi N, Sullender M, Hegde M, Vaimberg EW, Donovan KF, Smith I, Tothova Z, Wilen C, Orchard R, Virgin HW, Listgarten J, Root DE. Nat Biotechnol. 2016 Jan 18. doi: 10.1038/nbt.3437. PubMed 26780180.
Backbone
  Vector backbone: lentiGuide-Puro
  Backbone manufacturer: Zhang Lab (Addgene plasmid # 52963)
  Vector type: Mammalian Expression, Lentiviral, CRISPR
  Selectable markers: Puromycin
Growth in bacteria
  Bacterial resistance: Ampicillin, 100 μg/mL
  Growth temperature: 37°C
  Growth strain: DH5alpha
  Copy number: High Copy
Gene/Insert
  Gene/Insert name: BRD4 (alt names: BRD4; NM_014299.2)
  gRNA/shRNA sequence: CACCAAACTCCTGAGCATCA
  Species: H. sapiens (human)
  Entrez Gene: BRD4 (a.k.a. CAP, CDLS6, FSHRG4, HUNK1, HUNKI, MCAP)
  Promoter: hU6
  Cloning method: Unknown
  Sequencing primers: 5′ U6-F; 3′ pS2-R
Terms and licenses: Academic/Nonprofit Terms; Industry Terms: Not Available to Industry
Depositor comments: The gRNA was designed to target the following Genbank reference sequence(s): NM_014299.2,NM_058243.2. Note that this plasmid does NOT contain Cas9. It should be used in conjunction with lentiCas9-Blast (Addgene #52962) or otherwise with cell lines already expressing Cas9. Browse the full kinome gRNA library at http://www.addgene.org/pooled-library/broadgpp-human-kinome/ or visit http://www.broadinstitute.org/rnai/public/ for detailed protocols and information.
How to cite: BRD4 gRNA (BRDN0001146786) was a gift from John Doench & David Root (Addgene plasmid # 77346 ; http://n2t.net/addgene:77346 ; RRID:Addgene_77346)
