>Addgene plasmid #77346 | BRD4 gRNA (BRDN0001146786) | depositor partial sequence | sequence record 144806 | Target Sequence
CACCAAACTCCTGAGCATCA
