>Addgene plasmid #77346 | BRD4 gRNA (BRDN0001146786) | addgene partial sequence | sequence record 187583 | hU6-F
AGAAAGTAATAATTTCTTGGGTAGTTTGCAGTTTTAAAATTATGTTTTAAAATGGACTATCATATGCTTA
CCGTAACTTGAAAGTATTTCGATTTCTTGGCTTTATATATCTTGTGGAAAGGACGAAACACCGCACCAAA
CTCCTGAGCATCAGTTTTAGAGCTAGAAATAGCAAGTTAAAATAAGGCTAGTCCGTTATCAACTTGAAAA
AGTGGCACCGAGTCGGTGCTTTTTTAAGCTTGGCGTAACTAGATCTTGAGACAAATGGCAGTATTCATCC
ACAATTTTAAAAGAAAAGGGGGGATTGGGGGGTACAGTGCAGGGGAAAGAATAGTAGACATAATAGCAAC
AGACATACAAACTAAAGAATTACAAAAACAAATTACAAAAATTCAAAATTTTCGGGTTTATTACAGGGAC
AGCAGAGATCCACTTTGGCGCCGGCTCGAGGGGGCCCGGGTGCAAAGATGGATAAAGTTTTAAACAGAGA
GGAATCTTTGCAGCTAATGGACCTTCTAGGTCTTGAAAGGAGTGGGAATTGGCTCCGGTGCCCGTCAGTG
GGCAGAGCGC
